>Addgene plasmid #220903 | pJMP8921 | addgene full sequence | sequence record 437058 | Addgene NGS Result
TCTGCAGACGTAAAAAAAGCGGCGTGGTTAGCCGCTTTTTTAATTGCCGGAGCGCAATAAAAAAGCCCCC
GGAAGGTGATCTTCCGGGGGCTTTCTCATGCGTTGCTTGTATTGAAAATGGGGGCCATGCCTACCTATCT
GCCTCCCGGGAAGCGGCATGCATTTACGTTGACACCATCGAATGGTGCAAAACCTTTCGCGGTATGGCAT
GATAGCGCCCGGAAGAGAGTCAATTCAGGGTGGTGAATGTGAAACCAGTAACGTTATACGATGTCGCAGA
GTATGCCGGTGTCTCTTATCAGACCGTTTCCCGCGTGGTGAACCAGGCCAGCCACGTTTCTGCGAAAACG
CGGGAAAAAGTGGAAGCGGCGATGGCGGAGCTGAATTACATTCCCAACCGCGTGGCACAACAACTGGCGG
GCAAACAGTCGTTGCTGATTGGCGTTGCCACCTCCAGTCTGGCCCTGCACGCGCCGTCGCAAATTGTCGC
GGCGATTAAATCTCGCGCCGATCAACTGGGTGCCAGCGTGGTGGTGTCGATGGTAGAACGAAGCGGCGTC
GAAGCCTGTAAAGCGGCGGTGCACAATCTTCTCGCGCAACGCGTCAGTGGGCTGATCATTAACTATCCGC
TGGATGACCAGGATGCCATTGCTGTGGAAGCTGCCTGCACTAATGTTCCGGCGTTATTTCTTGATGTCTC
TGACCAGACACCCATCAACAGTATTATTTTCTCCCATGAAGATGGTACGCGACTGGGCGTGGAGCATCTG
GTCGCATTGGGTCACCAGCAAATCGCGCTGTTAGCGGGCCCATTAAGTTCTGTCTCGGCGCGTCTGCGTC
TGGCTGGCTGGCATAAATATCTCACTCGCAATCAAATTCAGCCGATAGCGGAACGGGAAGGCGACTGGAG
TGCCATGTCCGGTTTTCAACAAACCATGCAAATGCTGAATGAGGGCATCGTTCCCACTGCGATGCTGGTT
GCCAACGATCAGATGGCGCTGGGCGCAATGCGCGCCATTACCGAGTCCGGGCTGCGCGTTGGTGCGGATA
TCTCGGTAGTGGGATACGACGATACCGAAGATAGCTCATGTTATATCCCGCCGTTAACCACCATCAAACA
GGATTTTCGCCTGCTGGGGCAAACCAGCGTGGACCGCTTGCTGCAACTCTCTCAGGGCCAGGCGGTGAAG
GGCAATCAGCTGTTGCCCGTCTCACTGGTGAAAAGAAAAACCACCCTGGCGCCCAATACGCAAACCGCCT
CTCCCCGCGCGTTGGCCGATTCATTAATGCAGCTGGCACGACAGGTTTCCCGACTGGAAAGCGGGCAGTG
AGCGCAACGCAATTAATGTAAGTTAGCTCACTCATTAGGCACCCCACCCGGGTCCTTGAGCCCCATTATC
ACCTCCAAAGCCTTCTCGTCTGGTCAGTTTCACCTGTTTTACGTAAAAACCCGCTTCGGCGGGTTTTTAC
TTTTGGGGAAACACAGAAAAAAGCCCGCACCTGACAGTGCGGGCTTTTTTTTTCGACCAAAGGTGCGACT
ACTCTTGCCTACTACCTATCGACTGAGCTGAAAGAATTCGGAAAATTTTTTTTCAAAAGTACTTGAATTG
TGAGCGGATAACAATTATAATTCTAGTTAGTTGAGACCAACTTTGGTCTCCACCATAGCGGTCGGTCTCT
GTTTAAGAGCTATGCTGGAAACAGCATAGCAAGTTTAAATAAGGCTAGTCCGTTATCAACTTGAAAAAGT
GGCACCGAGTCGGTGCTTTTTTTGAATTCATGTGGCTGACCGTTCTGTTGTCTCTCGCTCTTCCGAGTAG
ACGAACAATAAGGCCTCCCTAACGGGGGGCCTTTTTTATTGATAACAAAAGTCAGTGCTTCCGCTATTTC
CAAAATACCGGGCTAATACGGTTTAAACGAAAATTTATCAAAAAGAGTATTGACTTAAAGTCTAACCTAT
AGGATACTTACAGCCACCTCTTAAAGCTTGGGAGGCGAGGTAATACTACAAAATAAAGGAGGTTTTTTAT
GGTGAGCAAGGGCGAGGCAGTGATCAAGGAGTTCATGCGGTTCAAGGTGCACATGGAGGGCTCCATGAAC
GGCCACGAGTTCGAGATCGAGGGCGAGGGCGAGGGCCGCCCCTACGAGGGCACCCAGACCGCCAAGCTGA
AGGTGACCAAGGGTGGCCCCCTGCCCTTCTCCTGGGACATCCTGTCCCCTCAGTTCATGTACGGCTCCAG
GGCCTTCATCAAGCACCCCGCCGACATCCCCGACTACTATAAGCAGTCCTTCCCCGAGGGCTTCAAGTGG
GAGCGCGTGATGAACTTCGAGGACGGCGGCGCCGTGACCGTGACCCAGGACACCTCCCTGGAGGACGGCA
CCCTGATCTACAAGGTGAAGCTCCGCGGCACCAACTTCCCTCCTGACGGCCCCGTAATGCAGAAGAAAAC
AATGGGCTGGGAAGCGTCCACCGAGCGGTTGTACCCCGAGGACGGCGTGCTGAAGGGCGACATTAAGATG
GCCCTGCGCCTGAAGGACGGCGGCCGCTACCTGGCGGACTTCAAGACCACCTACAAGGCCAAGAAGCCCG
TGCAGATGCCCGGCGCCTACAACGTCGACCGCAAGTTGGACATCACCTCCCACAACGAGGACTACACCGT
GGTGGAACAGTACGAACGCTCCGAGGGCCGCCACTCCACCGGCGGCATGGACGAGCTGTACAAGTAAGAC
GTTTAAACGACCTCCTGGATTTGCTCAGACAGCCTTTTCGTCATTCGTTTCAGCCAAAAAACTTAAGACC
GCCGGTCTTGTCCACTACCTTGCAGTAATGCGGTGGACAGGATCGGCGGTTTTCTTTTCTCTTCTCAAGA
AGTTCCTATACTTTCTAGAGAATAGGAACTTCGGAATAGGAACTTCCTCCTGAACGGCCATAAGAACGAA
GGCTGTCTGTTGAACTCTCGAGCCGTGGAAACGGATGAAGGCACGAACCCAGTTGACATAAGCCTGTTCG
GTTCGTAAACTGTAATGCAAGTAGCGTATGCGCTCAAAACTGGATGGCTTTCTTGCCGCCAAGGATCTGA
TGGCGCAGGGGATCAAGATCTGATCAAGAGACAGGATGAGGATCGTTTCGCATGATTGAACAAGATGGAT
TGCACGCAGGTTCTCCGGCCGCTTGGGTGGAGAGGCTATTCGGCTATGACTGGGCACAACAGACAATCGG
CTGCTCTGATGCCGCCGTGTTCCGGCTGTCAGCGCAGGGGCGCCCGGTTCTTTTTGTCAAGACCGACCTG
TCCGGTGCCCTGAATGAACTGCAGGACGAGGCAGCGCGGCTATCGTGGCTGGCCACGACGGGCGTTCCTT
GCGCAGCTGTGCTCGACGTTGTCACTGAAGCGGGAAGGGACTGGCTGCTATTGGGCGAAGTGCCGGGGCA
GGATCTCCTGTCATCTCACCTTGCTCCTGCCGAGAAAGTATCCATCATGGCTGATGCAATGCGGCGGCTG
CATACGCTTGATCCGGCTACCTGCCCATTCGACCACCAAGCGAAACATCGCATCGAGCGAGCACGTACTC
GGATGGAAGCCGGTCTTGTCGATCAGGATGATCTGGACGAAGAGCATCAGGGGCTCGCGCCAGCCGAACT
GTTCGCCAGGCTCAAGGCGCGCATGCCCGACGGCGAGGATCTCGTCGTGACCCATGGCGATGCCTGCTTG
CCGAATATCATGGTGGAAAATGGCCGCTTTTCTGGATTCATCGACTGTGGCCGGCTGGGTGTGGCGGACC
GCTATCAGGACATAGCGTTGGCTACCCGTGATATTGCTGAAGAGCTTGGCGGCGAATGGGCTGACCGCTT
CCTCGTGCTTTACGGTATCGCCGCTCCCGATTCGCAGCGCATCGCCTTCTATCGCCTTCTTGACGAGTTC
TTCTGAGCGGGACTCTGGGGTTCGAAATGACTCGAGCATCAGCTTCAAAAGCGCTCTGAAGTTCCTATAC
TTTCTAGAGAATAGGAACTTCGGAATAGGTACTTCAAGATCCCCAATTCGAGCTCATCGTCCGGGCCGCA
AGCTCCTAGCGGCGGATTTGTCCTACTCAGGAGAGCGTTCACCGACAAACAACAGATAAAACGAAAGGCC
CAGTCTTTCGACTGAGCCTTTCGTTTTATTTGATGCCTCAAGCTAGAGAGTCATTACCCCAGGCGTTTAA
GGGCACCAATAACTGCCTTAAAAAAATTACGCCCCGCCCTGCCACTCATCGCAGTCTAGCTTGGATTCTC
ACCAATAAAAAACGCCCGGCGGCAACCGAGCGTTCTGAACAAATCCAGATGGAGTTCTGAGGTCATTACT
GGATCTATCAACAGGAGTCCAAGCTCAGCTAATTAAGCTAGCTTATCGATACCGTCGACCTCGAACCCCA
CGCCCCTCTTTAATACGACGGGCAATTTGCACTTCAGAAAATGAAGAGTTTGCTTTAGCCATAACAAAAG
TCCAGTATGCTTTTTCACAGCATAACTGGACTGATTTCAGTTTACAACTATTCTGTCTAGTTTAAGACTT
TATTGTCATAGTTTAGATCTATTTTGTTCAGTTTAAGACTTTATTGTCCGCCCACACCTGCTTACGCAGG
GCATCCATTTATTACTCAACCGTAACCGATTTTGCCAGGTTACGCGGCTGGTCCTCTAGCTGGCGTAATA
GCGAAGAGGCCCGCACCGATCGCCCTTCCCAACAGTTGCGCAGCCTGAATGGCGAATGGCGCCTGATGCG
GTATTTTCTCCTTACGCATCTGTGCGGTATTTCACACCGCATATGGTGCACTCTCAGTACAATCTGCTCT
GATGCCGCATAGTTAAGCCAGCCCCGACACCCGCCAACACCCGCTGACGCGCCCTGACGGGCTTGTCTGC
TCCCGGCATCCGCTTACAGACAAGCTGTGACCGTCTCCGGGAGCTGCATGTGTCAGAGGTTTTCACCGTC
GTCACCGAAACGCGCGAGACGAAAGGGCCTCGTGATACGCCTATTTTTATAGGTTAATGTCATGATAATA
ATGGTTTCTTAGACGTCAGGTGGCACTTTTCGGGGAAATGTGCGCGGAACCCCTATTTGTTTATTTTTCT
AAATACATTCAAATATGTATCCGCTCATGAGACAATAACCCTGATAAATGCTTCAATAATATTGAAAAAG
GAAGAGTATGAGTATTCAACATTTCCGTGTCGCCCTTATTCCCTTTTTTGCGGCATTTTGCCTTCCTGTT
TTTGCTCACCCAGAAACGCTGGTGAAAGTAAAAGATGCTGAAGATCAGTTGGGTGCACGAGTGGGTTACA
TCGAACTGGATCTCAACAGCGGTAAGATCCTTGAGAGTTTTCGCCCCGAAGAACGTTTTCCAATGATGAG
CACTTTTAAAGTTCTGCTATGTGGCGCGGTATTATCCCGTATTGACGCCGGGCAAGAGCAACTCGGTCGC
CGCATACACTATTCTCAGAATGACTTGGTTGAGTACTCACCAGTCACAGAAAAGCATCTTACGGATGGCA
TGACAGTAAGAGAATTATGCAGTGCTGCCATAACCATGAGTGATAACACTGCGGCCAACTTACTTCTGAC
AACGATCGGAGGACCGAAGGAGCTAACCGCTTTTTTGCACAACATGGGGGATCATGTAACTCGCCTTGAT
CGTTGGGAACCGGAGCTGAATGAAGCCATACCAAACGACGAGCGTGACACCACGATGCCTGTAGCAATGG
CAACAACGTTGCGCAAACTATTAACTGGCGAACTACTTACTCTAGCTTCCCGGCAACAATTAATAGACTG
GATGGAGGCGGATAAAGTTGCAGGACCACTTCTGCGCTCGGCCCTTCCGGCTGGCTGGTTTATTGCTGAT
AAATCTGGAGCCGGTGAGCGTGGGTCCCGCGGTATCATTGCAGCACTGGGGCCAGATGGTAAGCCCTCCC
GTATCGTAGTTATCTACACGACGGGGAGTCAGGCAACTATGGATGAACGAAATAGACAGATCGCTGAGAT
AGGTGCCTCACTGATTAAGCATTGGTAACTGTCAGACCAAGTTTACTCATATATACTTTAGATTGATTTA
AAACTTCATTTTTAATTTAAAAGGATCTAGGTGAAGATCCTTTTTGATAATCTCATGACCAAAATCCCTT
AACGTGAGTTTTCGTTCCACTGAGCGTCAGACCCCGTAGAAAAGATCAAAGGCAGTTATTGGTGCCTCAC
TGATTAAGCATTGGTAACTGTCAGACCAAGTTTACTCATATATACTTTAGATTGATTTAAAACTTCATTT
TTAATTTTTGCGGCCGCAAGATCCGGCCACGATGCGTCCGGCGTAGAGGATCTGAAGATCAGCAGTTCAA
CCTGTTGATAGTACGTACTAAGCTCTCATGTTTCACGTACTAAGCTCTCATGTTTAACGTACTAAGCTCT
CATGTTTAACGAACTAAACCCTCATGGCTAACGTACTAAGCTCTCATGGCTAACGTACTAAGCTCTCATG
TTTCACGTACTAAGCTCTCATGTTTGAACAATAAAATTAATATAAATCAGCAACTTAAATAGCCTCTAAG
GTTTTAAGTTTTATAAGAAAAAAAAGAATATATAAGGCTTTTAAAGCTTTTAAGGTTTAACGGTTGTGGA
CAACAAGCCAGGGATGTAACGCACTGAGAAGCCCTTAGAGCCTCTCAAAGCAATTTTGAGTGACACAGGA
ACACTTAACGGCTGACATGGGAATTAGCCATGGCATCACAGTATCGTGATGACAGAGGCAGGGAGTGCGG
CCTTTTTACGGTTCCTGGCCTTTTGCTGGCCTTTTGCTCACATGTTCTTTCCTGCGTTATCAGGGGATTC
CTTAAGGTATACTTTCCGCTGCATAACCCTGCTTCGGGGTCATTATAGCGATTTTTTCGGTATATCCATC
CTTTTTCGCACGATATACAGGATTTTGCCAAAGGGTTCGTGTAGACTTTCCTTGGTGTATCCAACGGCGT
CAGCCGGGCAGGATAGGTGAAGTAGGCCCACCCGCGAGCGGGTGTTCCTTCTTCACTGTCCCTTATTCGC
ACCTGGCGGTGCTCAACGGGAATCCTGCTCTGCGAGGCTGGCCGATAAGCTCTGATACCGCTCGCCGCAG
CCGAACGACCGAGCGCAGCGGGTCAGTGAGCGAGGAAGCGGAAGAGCCCAAACATAACAGGAAGAAAAAT
GCCCCGCTGTGGGCGGACAAAATAGTTGGGAACTGGGAGGGGTGGAAATGGAGTTTTTAAGGATTATTTA
GGGAAGAGTGACAAAATAGATGGGAACTGGGTGTAGCGTCGTAAGCTAATACGAAAATTAAAAATGACAA
AATAGTTTGGAACTAGATTTCACTTATCTGGTTCTTGAGGCGGTTAAAAGAGCCGTACTCTTCTCCGATG
TCGACTAGGCCATGATGCTCATTCTGTGGGACCAAAACGAAAAAACACCCTTTCGGGTGTCTTTTCTGGA
ATTTGGTACCGAGGCTGCAAGTCCCATTAAGGAGGCGCGCCTTATTACAGATCTTCCTCAGAGATGAGCT
TCTGTTCCAGATCTTCTTCTGAAATCAACTTTTGTTCCAGATCTTCTTCAGAGATGAGTTTCTGCTCCGC
GGCCGCGTCGCCGCCCAGCTGCGACAGGTCGATGCGGGTTTCGTACAGGCCGGTGATCGACTGATGGATC
AGGGTGGCGTCCAGGACCTCTTTGGTCGAGGTGTAGCGCTTGCGGTCGATGGTGGTGTCGAAGTACTTGA
AGGCGGCCGGGGCGCCCAGGTTGGTCAGGGTGAACAGGTGGATGATGTTCTCGGCTTGCTCGCGGATCGG
CTTGTCGCGGTGCTTGTTATAGGCCGACAGGACCTTGTCCAGGTTGGCGTCGGCCAGGATGACGCGCTTC
GAGAACTCCGAGATCTGCTCGATGATCTCGTCCAGGTAGTGCTTGTGCTGCTCGACGAACAGCTGCTTCT
GCTCGTTGTCCTCCGGCGAGCCCTTCAGCTTCTCGTAGTGCGAGGCCAGGTACAGGAAGTTGACGTACTT
CGACGGCAGGGCCAGCTCGTTGCCCTTCTGCAGCTCGCCGGCAGAAGCCAGCATTCGCTTCCGGCCGTTT
TCTAACTCGAACAGCGAGTACTTCGGCAGCTTGATGATCAGGTCCTTCTTGACCTCTTTGTAGCCCTTGG
CCTCCAGGAAGTCGATCGGGTTCTTCTCGAACGACGAGCGCTCCATGATGGTAATGCCCAGTAACTCCTT
GACCGACTTCAGTTTCTTCGACTTGCCCTTCTCGACCTTGGCGACGACCAGGACCGAGTAGGCGACGGTC
GGCGAGTCGAAGCCGCCGTACTTCTTCGGGTCCCAGTCCTTCTTGCGTGCGATCAGCTTGTCCGAGTTGC
GCTTTGGCAGGATCGACTCCTTCGAGAAGCCGCCGGTCTGCACCTCGGTTTTCTTGACAATGTTGACTTG
CGGCATGCTTAAGACTTTGCGGACGGTGGCGAAGTCGCGGCCCTTGTCCCAGACGATCTCTCCGGTTTCC
CCGTTTGTCTCGATCAGCGGGCGCTTGCGGATCTCGCCGTTGGCCAGGGTGATCTCGGTCTTGAAGAAGT
TCATGATGTTCGAGTAGAAGAAGTACTTGGCGGTGGCCTTGCCGATCTCTTGCTCCGACTTGGCGATCAT
CTTGCGGACGTCGTAGACCTTGTAGTCGCCGTAGACGAACTCCGACTCCAGTTTTGGGTACTTCTTGATC
AGGGCGGTGCCGACGACGGCGTTCAGGTAGGCGTCGTGGGCGTGGTGGTAGTTGTTGATCTCGCGGACCT
TGTAGAACTGAAAGTCCTTGCGGAAGTCCGAGACGAGCTTCGACTTCAGGGTGATGACCTTGACCTCGCG
AATCAGCTTATCGTTCTCGTCGTACTTGGTGTTCATGCGCGAGTCCAGGATCTGCGCGACGTGCTTGGTG
ATCTGCCGGGTTTCGACCAGCTGCCGCTTGATGAAGCCGGCCTTGTCCAGCTCCGACAGGCCGCCGCGCT
CGGCCTTGGTCAGGTTGTCGAACTTGCGCTGCGTGATCAGCTTGGCGTTCAGCAGCTGCCGCCAGTAGTT
CTTCATCTTCTTAACGACCTCTTCCGACGGGACGTTGTCCGACTTGCCGCGGTTCTTGTCCGAGCGGGTC
AGGACCTTGTTGTCGATGCTATCGTCCTTCAGGAAGGACTGCGGGACGATGGCGTCGACGTCGTAGTCCG
ACAGGCGGTTGATGTCCAGCTCTTGGTCGACGTACATGTCGCGGCCGTTCTGCAGGTAGTACAGGTACAG
CTTCTCGTTCTGCAGCTGCGTGTTCTCGACCGGGTGCTCCTTCAGGATCTGCGAGCCCAGCTCCTTGATG
CCCTCCTCGATGCGCTTCATGCGCTCGCGCGAATTTTTCTGTCCCTTCTGCGTGGTCTGATTCTCGCGGG
CCATCTCGATGACGATGTTCTCCGGCTTGTGGCGTCCCATTACCTTAACCAGCTCGTCGACGACCTTGAC
GGTCTGCAGGATGCCCTTCTTGATGGCCGGCGAGCCGGCCAGGTTGGCGATGTGCTCGTGCAGCGAGTCG
CCTTGGCCCGAGACTTGGGCCTTCTGAATGTCCTCCTTGAAGGTCAGCGAGTCGTCGTGGATCAGCTGCA
TGAAGTTGCGGTTGGCGAAGCCGTCCGACTTCAGGAAGTCCAGGATGGTCTTGCCCGACTGCTTGTCGCG
GATGCCGTTGATCAGCTTGCGCGACAGGCGGCCCCAGCCGGTGTAGCGGCGGCGCTTTAACTGCTTCATG
ACCTTGTCGTCGAACAGGTGGGCGTAGGTCTTGAGGCGCTCCTCGATCATCTCGCGGTCCTCGAACAGGG
TCAGGGTCAGGACGATGTCCTCCAGGATGTCCTCGTTCTCCTCGTTGTCCAGGAAGTCCTTGTCCTTGAT
GATCTTCAGCAGGTCGTGGTAGGTGCCCAGCGAGGCGTTGAAGCGGTCCTCGACGCCGCTGATCTCGACC
GAGTCGAAGCACTCGATCTTCTTGAAGTAGTCCTCTTTCAGCTGCTTGACGGTGACCTTGCGGTTGGTCT
TGAACAGCAGGTCGACGATGGCCTTCTTCTGCTCGCCCGACAGGAAGGCCGGCTTGCGCATGCCCTCGGT
GACGTACTTGACCTTGGTCAGCTCGTTGTAGACGGTGAAGTACTCGTACAGCAGGCTGTGCTTAGGCAGG
ACCTTCTCGTTCGGCAGGTTCTTGTCGAAGTTGGTCATGCGCTCGATGAACGACTGCGCCGAGGCGCCCT
TGTCGACGACCTCTTCGAAGTTCCACGGGGTGATGGTTTCCTCCGACTTGCGGGTCATCCAGGCGAAGCG
CGAGTTCCCGCGGGCCAGTGGACCGACATAGTACGGTATGCGAAAGGTCAGGATCTTCTCGATCTTCTCT
CGATTGTCCTTCAGGAACGGGTAGAAGTCCTCTTGGCGTCTCAGGATGGCGTGCAGCTCGCCCAGGTGGA
TCTGATGCGGGATCGAGCCGTTGTCGAAGGTGCGCTGCTTGCGCAGCAGGTCCTCGCGGTTCAGCTTCAC
CAGCAGCTCCTCGGTGCCGTCCATCTTCTCCAGGATCGGCTTGATGAACTTGTAGAACTCCTCTTGCGAG
GCGCCGCCGTCGATGTAGCCGGCGTAGCCGTTCTTCGACTGATCAAAGAAGATCTCCTTGTACTTCTCCG
GCAGCTGCTGCCGGACCAGGGCCTTCAGCAGGGTCAGGTCTTGGTGGTGCTCGTCGTAGCGCTTGATCAT
CGAGGCCGACAGCGGGGCCTTTGTGATCTCTGTGTTGACGCGCAGGATGTCTGACAGGAGGATTGCGTCC
GACAGGTTCTTGGCGGCCAGGAACAGGTCGGCGTACTGATCGCCGATCTGCGCCAGCAGGTTGTCCAGGT
CGTCGTCGTAGGTGTCCTTCGACAGCTGCAGCTTGGCGTCCTCGGCCAGGTCGAAGTTCGACTTGAAGTT
CGGGGTCAGGCCCAGCGACAGGGCTATCAAGTTGCCGAACAGGCCGTTCTTCTTCTCGCCCGGCAGTTGA
GCAATAAGATTCTCCAGGCGGCGCGACTTCGACAGGCGGGCCGACAGGATGGCCTTAGCATCAACGCCCG
AGGCGTTGATCGGGTTCTCCTCGAACAGCTGATTGTAGGTCTGCACCAGCTGAATGAACAGCTTGTCGAC
GTCCGAGTTGTCCGGGTTCAGGTCGCCCTCGATCAGGAAGTGGCCGCGGAACTTGATCATGTGGGCCAGG
GCCAGGTAGATCAGGCGCAGGTCGGCCTTGTCGGTCGAGTCGACCAGCTTCTTGCGCAGGTGGTAGATGG
TCGGATACTTCTCGTGGTAGGCGACCTCGTCGACGATGTTGCCGAAGATCGGGTGGCGCTCGTGCTTCTT
GTCCTCCTCGACCAGGAACGACTCCTCCAGGCGGTGGAAGAACGAGTCGTCGACCTTGGCCATCTCGTTA
GAAAAGATCTCTTGCAGGTAGCAGATGCGGTTCTTGCGCCGCGTGTAGCGGCGCCGGGCGGTCCTCTTCA
GGCGTGTGGCCTCGGCCGTCTCCCCAGAATCGAATAGCAGCGCCCCGATCAAATTCTTCTTGATCGAGTG
GCGGTCGGTGTTGCCCAGGACCTTGAACTTCTTCGACGGGACCTTGTACTCGTCGGTGATGACGGCCCAG
CCGACCGAGTTGGTGCCGATGGCCAGGCCGATCGAGTACTTCTTGTCCATACTAGTATAGTCCTCCTTCT
CGCTCTTAATTAAACTAGAATTATAATTGTGAGCGCTCACAATTTCAAGTACTTTTGAAAAAAAATTTTC
CACTAG
Features (pLannotate 1.2.2; 30 found; start..end, strand, type, name):
    171..248     +  promoter       lacIq promoter: lacI (mutant); In the lacIq allele, a single base change in the promoter boosts expression of the lacI gene about 10-fold.
    249..1331    +  CDS            lacI: lac repressor; lacI; The lac repressor binds to the lac operator to inhibit transcription in E. coli. This inhibition can be relieved by adding lactose or isopropyl-β-D-thiogalactopyranoside (IPTG).
   1344..1365    +  protein_bind   CAP binding site: CAP binding activates transcription in the presence of cAMP. E. coli catabolite activator protein
   1436..1522    +  ncRNA          Thr leader (fragment): Accession: RF00506 - Threonine operon leader
   1605..1626    +  protein_bind   lac operator (fragment): The lac repressor binds to the lac operator to inhibit transcription in E. coli. This inhibition can be relieved by adding lactose or isopropyl-β-D-thiogalactopyranoside (IPTG). lac repressor encoded by lacI
   1699..1766    +  misc_RNA       tracrRNA (fragment): trans-activating CRISPR RNA for the Streptococcus pyogenes CRISPR/Cas9 system
   2029..2724    +  CDS            mScarlet-I: mScarlet-I is a basic (constitutively fluorescent) red fluorescent protein published in 2016, derived from synthetic construct. It is reported to be a rapidly-maturing monomer with moderate acid sensitivity.
   2869..2916    -  protein_bind   FRT: FLP-mediated recombination occurs in the 8-bp core sequence TCTAGAAA (Turan and Bode, 2011). FLP recombinase from the Saccharomyces cerevisiae 2μ plasmid
   2993..3021    +  promoter       Pc promoter: intI1 (promoter lies within the coding sequence); class 1 integron promoter
   3038..3100    +  CDS            tnpA (fragment): TN5P_ECOLX - Also known as tnp. Experimental evidence at protein level: Swiss-Prot protein existence level 1. Mediates transposition of transposon Tn5 by a 'cut and paste' mechanism. First, the monomeric transposase binds the 19 bp inverted DNA repeats flanking the transposon. Then, dimerization of the DNA- bound transposase creates a synaptic DNA complex. After nicking of the first DNA strand, excision of the transposon proceeds through a series of intermediates. The transposase then mediates the insertion of the transposon at a new site by strand transfer. The activity of the wild- type tran
   3132..3923    +  CDS            neo: KKA2_KLEPN - Also known as kan, nptII. Experimental evidence at protein level: Swiss-Prot protein existence level 1. Resistance to kanamycin, neomycin, paromomycin, ribostamycin, butirosin and gentamicin B. From Klebsiella pneumoniae.
   3978..4011    -  protein_bind   FRT (minimal): supports FLP-mediated excision but not integration (Turan and Bode, 2011) FLP recombinase from the Saccharomyces cerevisiae 2μ plasmid
   4076..4162    -  terminator     rrnB T1 terminator: Escherichia coli rrnB; transcription terminator T1 from the E. coli rrnB gene
   4226..4255    -  CDS            CmR (fragment): chloramphenicol acetyltransferase confers resistance to chloramphenicol
   4265..4359    -  terminator     lambda t0 terminator: transcription terminator from phage lambda
   4380..4404    +  misc_feature   MCS (fragment): pBluescript multiple cloning site
   4408..4606    +  mobile_element Tn7R (fragment): mini-Tn7 element (right end of the Tn7 transposon) Tn7
   4678..4746    +  CDS            lacZα (fragment): LacZα fragment of β-galactosidase; lacZ fragment
   4752..4851    -  misc_feature   bom (fragment): basis of mobility region from pBR322
   4953..4988    -  CDS            rop (fragment): Rop protein, which maintains plasmids at low copy number; rop
   5083..5187    +  promoter       AmpR promoter: bla
   5188..6048    +  CDS            AmpR: β-lactamase; bla; confers resistance to ampicillin, carbenicillin, and related antibiotics
   6221..6246    +  CDS            bla(M) (fragment): β-lactamase lacking the signal sequence; bla(M); allows cytosolic expression of β-lactamase
   6349..6737    +  rep_origin     R6K γ ori: γ replication origin from E. coli plasmid R6K; requires the R6K initiator protein pi for replication
   6748..6787    +  CDS            λ integrase (fragment): integrase from phage λ; int
   7006..7114    +  oriT           oriT: incP origin of transfer
   7218..7383    +  mobile_element Tn7L: mini-Tn7 element (left end of the Tn7 transposon) Tn7
   7538..7627    -  CDS            3xMyc: 3 tandem Myc epitope tags
   7637..11740   -  CDS            cas9: CAS9_STRP1 - Also known as csn1 From Streptococcus pyogenes serotype M1.
  11785..11804   -  protein_bind   lac operator (symmetric): The lac repressor binds to the lac operator to inhibit transcription in E. coli. This inhibition can be relieved by adding lactose or isopropyl-β-D-thiogalactopyranoside (IPTG). The symmetric lac operator was optimized for tight binding of lac repressor. lac repressor encoded by lacI
