[The description below was written by a language model from this plasmid's Addgene catalogue record and pLannotate feature annotations shown in this document.]
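Description:
pJMP8921 is a Mobile-CRISPRi test plasmid for alphaproteobacteria, built on a low-copy R6Kγ backbone that carries a kanamycin-marked mini-Tn7 transposon. The R6K γ origin replicates only when the pi initiator protein is supplied, so the plasmid is maintained in a pir+ E. coli host. The depositor specifies a strain that also carries a chromosomal anti-CRISPR protein. In recipients lacking pi, the plasmid acts as a suicide vector. An incP oriT allows conjugative transfer. The backbone, outside the Tn7 ends, carries an ampicillin resistance gene (bla). The neo kanamycin marker lies inside the transposon, so kanamycin is the selection for transposition events. The annotated FRT sites flank the neo cassette, which should allow FLP-mediated removal of the marker after integration.

Between Tn7L and Tn7R, spanning the plasmid's numbering origin, the transposon holds the complete CRISPRi system together with its own reporter target. The payload is catalytically dead S. pyogenes Cas9 (D10A, H840A), named dCas9-novo, with a C-terminal 3xMyc tag. The record calls its promoter PC, and a symmetric lac operator is annotated just upstream of the coding sequence. The sgRNA cassette is driven by a promoter designated PD, with a lac operator fragment nearby and a BsaI site for inserting spacers ahead of the tracrRNA-derived scaffold. A lacIq-driven lacI gene is also present, and together with the operators this suggests IPTG-inducible control, though the record does not say so explicitly. The mScarlet-I red fluorescent protein gene is the knockdown readout. The promoter driving mScarlet-I is not annotated. The rrnB T1 and lambda t0 terminators sit near the Tn7R end. The associated publication describes gene expression control tools for Novosphingobium aromaticivorans and Rhodobacter sphaeroides.
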