Addgene plasmid #220903: pJMP8921
Purpose: MobileCRiSPRi test system encoded on a kanR Tn7 transposon; mScarlet-I, PD-sgRNA (BsaI site), and PC-dCas9-novo
Depositing lab: Jason Peters. Depositing organization: University of Wisconsin, Madison. Publication: Tools for genetic engineering and gene expression control in Novosphingobium aromaticivorans and Rhodobacter sphaeroides. Hall AN, Hall BW, Kinney KJ, Olsen GG, Banta AB, Noguera DR, Donohue TJ, Peters JM. Appl Environ Microbiol. 2024 Sep 26:e0034824. doi: 10.1128/aem.00348-24. PubMed 39324814.
Backbone
  Vector backbone: R6Kgamma
  Vector type: Bacterial Expression, CRISPR
Growth in bacteria
  Bacterial resistance: Kanamycin, 50 μg/mL
  Growth temperature: 37°C
  Growth strain: BW25141
  Growth instructions: Plasmid contains both Ampicillin (backbone) and Kanamycin (transposon) resistance genes. Either antibiotic can be used for plasmid growth and propagation but for selection of downstream transposition events Kanamycin must be used.
  Copy number: Low Copy
Gene/Insert
  Gene/Insert name: dCas9-novo
  gRNA/shRNA sequence: PD-sgRNA (BsaI site)
  Species: S. pyogenes
  Mutation: D10A, H840A
  Tag / fusion protein: 3xMyc (C terminal on insert)
  Cloning method: Gibson Cloning
Terms and licenses: Academic/Nonprofit Terms; Industry Terms: Not Available to Industry
Depositor comments: Mobile-CRISPRi system optimized for alphaproteobacteria; needs to be grown in E. coli BW25141 (pir+ strain with an anti-CRISPR protein on the chromosome) Please visit https://pubmed.ncbi.nlm.nih.gov/37662258/ for bioRxiv preprint.
How to cite: pJMP8921 was a gift from Jason Peters (Addgene plasmid # 220903 ; http://n2t.net/addgene:220903 ; RRID:Addgene_220903)
